Addgene plasmid #196466: Grosbeak+E111Q
Purpose: Expresses Na,K-ATPase (ATP1A1 and ATP1B1 in pFastBac Dual vector) in insect cells
Depositing lab: Susanne Dobler. Depositing organization: Universitaet Hamburg. Publication: Historical Contingency Shapes Toxin Resistance in a Specialist Avian Predator. Mohammadi S, Pradhan S, Hoffmann FG, Herrera-Álvarez S, Deng Y, Eacock A, Dobler S, Storz JF, Rowland HM. bioRxiv 2025.07.04.662692 10.1101/2025.07.04.662692.
Backbone
  Vector backbone: pFastBac Dual
  Backbone manufacturer: Thermo Fisher (Invitrogen)
  Backbone size w/o insert (bp): 5235
  Total vector size (bp): 9089
  Vector type: Insect Expression
Growth in bacteria
  Bacterial resistance: Ampicillin, 100 μg/mL
  Growth temperature: 37°C
  Growth strain: DH5alpha
  Copy number: Unknown
Gene/Insert 1
  Gene/Insert name: ATP1A1
  Species: Pheucticus melanocephalus
  Insert size (bp): 3069
  Promoter: PH
  Cloning method: Restriction Enzyme; 5′ cloning site unknown (unknown if destroyed); 3′ cloning site unknown (unknown if destroyed)
  Sequencing primers: 5′ ATTCCGGATTATTCATACCGTCCCACCATCG; 3′ GTGGTATGGCTGATTATGATCCTCTAGTACTTCTC
Gene/Insert 2
  Gene/Insert name: ATP1B1
  Species: Pheucticus melanocephalus
  Insert size (bp): 928
  Promoter: p10
  Cloning method: Restriction Enzyme; 5′ cloning site unknown (unknown if destroyed); 3′ cloning site unknown (unknown if destroyed)
  Sequencing primers: 5′ CGGGTTCCTTCCGGTATTGTCTCCTTC; 3′ ACGGACCTTTAATTCAACCCAACACAATATA
Resource information
  A portion of this plasmid was derived from a plasmid made by: GeneArt Gene Synthesis (Thermo Fisher Scientific)
Terms and licenses: Academic/Nonprofit Terms; Industry Terms: Not Available to Industry
How to cite: Grosbeak+E111Q was a gift from Susanne Dobler (Addgene plasmid # 196466 ; http://n2t.net/addgene:196466 ; RRID:Addgene_196466)
