[The description below was written by a language model from this plasmid's Addgene catalogue record and pLannotate feature annotations shown in this document.]
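Description:
Grosbeak+E111Q is a baculovirus donor plasmid built on the pFastBac Dual backbone (about 9.1 kb in total) for co-expressing both subunits of the Na,K-ATPase of the black-headed grosbeak, Pheucticus melanocephalus, in insect cells. In bacteria it is maintained through a high-copy ColE1/pUC-type origin and selected with ampicillin via the bla gene. An f1 origin is also present.

The payload sits between the Tn7R and Tn7L ends of a mini-Tn7 element, together with a gentamicin acetyltransferase marker driven by the Pc integron promoter. This arrangement allows site-specific transposition of the whole cassette into a baculovirus shuttle genome (bacmid), from which recombinant virus is produced. Inside the element, two back-to-back late baculoviral promoters point in opposite directions. The polyhedrin promoter drives the catalytic alpha subunit ATP1A1 (roughly 3.1 kb), terminated by an SV40 polyadenylation signal. The p10 promoter drives the beta subunit ATP1B1 (roughly 0.9 kb), terminated by the HSV TK polyadenylation signal. Expressing both from one virus lets the alpha/beta heterodimer assemble in the infected cell. The automated annotation labels these reading frames by their closest human and chicken homologues, but the catalogue entry gives the grosbeak as the source species, and part of the plasmid derives from synthesized DNA.

The name indicates an E111Q substitution, presumably in the alpha subunit, although the record does not describe the mutation explicitly. No epitope tags or reporters are annotated. The associated study concerns the evolution of toxin resistance in a specialist avian predator, so the construct appears to be one of a series of engineered pump variants produced in insect cells for functional comparison.
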