Features (pLannotate 1.2.2; 18 found; start..end, strand, type, name):
     81..97      +  CDS            lacZα (fragment): LacZα fragment of β-galactosidase; lacZ fragment
    102..556     +  rep_origin     f1 ori (sequence partly withheld): f1 bacteriophage origin of replication; arrow indicates direction of (+) strand synthesis
    582..686     +  promoter       AmpR promoter: bla
    687..1547    +  CDS            AmpR: β-lactamase; bla; confers resistance to ampicillin, carbenicillin, and related antibiotics
   1718..2306    +  rep_origin     ori: high-copy-number ColE1/pMB1/pBR322/pUC origin of replication
   2492..2543    -  misc_feature   bom (fragment): basis of mobility region from pBR322
   2611..2835    -  mobile_element Tn7R: mini-Tn7 element (right end of the Tn7 transposon) Tn7
   2902..3435    -  CDS            GmR: gentamycin acetyltransferase; aacC1; confers resistance to gentamycin
   3624..3652    -  promoter       Pc promoter: intI1 (promoter lies within the coding sequence); class 1 integron promoter
   3630..3989    -  CDS            YPR2_ECOLX (fragment): Protein predicted: Swiss-Prot protein existence level 4. From Escherichia coli.
   4160..4208    -  polyA_signal   HSV TK poly(A) signal: herpes simplex virus thymidine kinase polyadenylation signal (Cole and Stacy, 1985)
   4282..5196    -  CDS            ATP1B1: AT1B1_CHICK - Experimental evidence at protein level: Swiss-Prot protein existence level 1. This is the non-catalytic component of the active enzyme, which catalyzes the hydrolysis of ATP coupled with the exchange of Na(+) and K(+) ions across the plasma membrane. The beta subunit regulates, through assembly of alpha/beta heterodimers, the number of sodium pumps transported to the plasma membrane. From Gallus gallus (Chicken).
   5216..5325    -  promoter       p10 promoter: baculovirus promoter for expression in insect cells
   5349..5440    +  promoter       polyhedrin promoter: polh from Autographa californica; promoter for the baculovirus polyhedrin gene
   5483..8545    +  CDS            ATP1A1: AT1A1_HUMAN - Experimental evidence at protein level: Swiss-Prot protein existence level 1. This is the catalytic component of the active enzyme, which catalyzes the hydrolysis of ATP coupled with the exchange of sodium and potassium ions across the plasma membrane. This action creates the electrochemical gradient of sodium and potassium ions, providing the energy for active transport of various nutrients. From Homo sapiens (Human).
   8572..8655    +  CDS            large T antigen (fragment): large T antigen from SV40 (simian virus 40)
   8678..8812    +  polyA_signal   SV40 poly(A) signal: SV40 polyadenylation signal
   8841..9006    -  mobile_element Tn7L: mini-Tn7 element (left end of the Tn7 transposon) Tn7
>Addgene plasmid #196466 | Grosbeak+E111Q | addgene full sequence | sequence record 393018 | Addgene NGS Result
TTCTCTGTCACAGAATGAAAATTTTTCTGTCATCTCTTCGTTATTAATGTTTGTAATTGACTGAATATCA
ACGCTTATTTGCAGCCTGAATGGCGAATGGG
[124 nt withheld, positions 102-225]
C
[91 nt withheld, positions 227-317]
A
[49 nt withheld, positions 319-367]
CCTTTGACGTTGGAGTCCACGTTCTT
[37 nt withheld, positions 394-430]
ACCCTATCTCGGTCTATTCTTTTGATTTATAAGGGATTTTGCCGATTTCGGCCTATTGGTTAAAAAATGA
GCTGATTTAACAAAAATTTAACGCGAATTTTAACAAAATATTAACGCTTACAATTTAGGTGGCACTTTTC
GGGGAAATGTGCGCGGAACCCCTATTTGTTTATTTTTCTAAATACATTCAAATATGTATCCGCTCATGAG
ACAATAACCCTGATAAATGCTTCAATAATATTGAAAAAGGAAGAGTATGAGTATTCAACATTTCCGTGTC
GCCCTTATTCCCTTTTTTGCGGCATTTTGCCTTCCTGTTTTTGCTCACCCAGAAACGCTGGTGAAAGTAA
AAGATGCTGAAGATCAGTTGGGTGCACGAGTGGGTTACATCGAACTGGATCTCAACAGCGGTAAGATCCT
TGAGAGTTTTCGCCCCGAAGAACGTTTTCCAATGATGAGCACTTTTAAAGTTCTGCTATGTGGCGCGGTA
TTATCCCGTATTGACGCCGGGCAAGAGCAACTCGGTCGCCGCATACACTATTCTCAGAATGACTTGGTTG
AGTACTCACCAGTCACAGAAAAGCATCTTACGGATGGCATGACAGTAAGAGAATTATGCAGTGCTGCCAT
AACCATGAGTGATAACACTGCGGCCAACTTACTTCTGACAACGATCGGAGGACCGAAGGAGCTAACCGCT
TTTTTGCACAACATGGGGGATCATGTAACTCGCCTTGATCGTTGGGAACCGGAGCTGAATGAAGCCATAC
CAAACGACGAGCGTGACACCACGATGCCTGTAGCAATGGCAACAACGTTGCGCAAACTATTAACTGGCGA
ACTACTTACTCTAGCTTCCCGGCAACAATTAATAGACTGGATGGAGGCGGATAAAGTTGCAGGACCACTT
CTGCGCTCGGCCCTTCCGGCTGGCTGGTTTATTGCTGATAAATCTGGAGCCGGTGAGCGTGGGTCTCGCG
GTATCATTGCAGCACTGGGGCCAGATGGTAAGCCCTCCCGTATCGTAGTTATCTACACGACGGGGAGTCA
GGCAACTATGGATGAACGAAATAGACAGATCGCTGAGATAGGTGCCTCACTGATTAAGCATTGGTAACTG
TCAGACCAAGTTTACTCATATATACTTTAGATTGATTTAAAACTTCATTTTTAATTTAAAAGGATCTAGG
TGAAGATCCTTTTTGATAATCTCATGACCAAAATCCCTTAACGTGAGTTTTCGTTCCACTGAGCGTCAGA
CCCCGTAGAAAAGATCAAAGGATCTTCTTGAGATCCTTTTTTTCTGCGCGTAATCTGCTGCTTGCAAACA
AAAAAACCACCGCTACCAGCGGTGGTTTGTTTGCCGGATCAAGAGCTACCAACTCTTTTTCCGAAGGTAA
CTGGCTTCAGCAGAGCGCAGATACCAAATACTGTTCTTCTAGTGTAGCCGTAGTTAGGCCACCACTTCAA
GAACTCTGTAGCACCGCCTACATACCTCGCTCTGCTAATCCTGTTACCAGTGGCTGCTGCCAGTGGCGAT
AAGTCGTGTCTTACCGGGTTGGACTCAAGACGATAGTTACCGGATAAGGCGCAGCGGTCGGGCTGAACGG
GGGGTTCGTGCACACAGCCCAGCTTGGAGCGAACGACCTACACCGAACTGAGATACCTACAGCGTGAGCT
ATGAGAAAGCGCCACGCTTCCCGAAGGGAGAAAGGCGGACAGGTATCCGGTAAGCGGCAGGGTCGGAACA
GGAGAGCGCACGAGGGAGCTTCCAGGGGGAAACGCCTGGTATCTTTATAGTCCTGTCGGGTTTCGCCACC
TCTGACTTGAGCGTCGATTTTTGTGATGCTCGTCAGGGGGGCGGAGCCTATGGAAAAACGCCAGCAACGC
GGCCTTTTTACGGTTCCTGGCCTTTTGCTGGCCTTTTGCTCACATGTTCTTTCCTGCGTTATCCCCTGAT
TCTGTGGATAACCGTATTACCGCCTTTGAGTGAGCTGATACCGCTCGCCGCAGCCGAACGACCGAGCGCA
GCGAGTCAGTGAGCGAGGAAGCGGAAGAGCGCCTGATGCGGTATTTTCTCCTTACGCATCTGTGCGGTAT
TTCACACCGCATAGACCAGCCGCGTAACCTGGCAAAATCGGTTACGGTTGAGTAATAAATGGATGCCCTG
CGTAAGCGGGTGTGGGCGGACAATAAAGTCTTAAACTGAACAAAATAGATCTAAACTATGACAATAAAGT
CTTAAACTAGACAGAATAGTTGTAAACTGAAATCAGTCCAGTTATGCTGTGAAAAAGCATACTGGACTTT
TGTTATGGCTAAAGCAAACTCTTCATTTTCTGAAGTGCAAATTGCCCGTCGTATTAAAGAGGGGCGTGGC
CAAGGGCATGGTAAAGACTATATTCGCGGCGTTGTGACAATTTACCGAACAACTCCGCGGCCGGGAAGCC
GATCTCGGCTTGAACGAATTGTTAGGTGGCGGTACTTGGGTCGATATCAAAGTGCATCACTTCTTCCCGT
ATGCCCAACTTTGTATAGAGAGCCACTGCGGGATCGTCACCGTAATCTGCTTGCACGTAGATCACATAAG
CACCAAGCGCGTTGGCCTCATGCTTGAGGAGATTGATGAGCGCGGTGGCAATGCCCTGCCTCCGGTGCTC
GCCGGAGACTGCGAGATCATAGATATAGATCTCACTACGCGGCTGCTCAAACTTGGGCAGAACGTAAGCC
GCGAGAGCGCCAACAACCGCTTCTTGGTCGAAGGCAGCAAGCGCGATGAATGTCTTACTACGGAGCAAGT
TCCCGAGGTAATCGGAGTCCGGCTGATGTTGGGAGTAGGTGGCTACGTCTCCGAACTCACGACCGAAAAG
ATCAAGAGCAGCCCGCATGGATTTGACTTGGTCAGGGCCGAGCCTACATGTGCGAATGATGCCCATACTT
GAGCCACCTAACTTTGTTTTAGGGCGACTGCCCTGCTGCGTAACATCGTTGCTGCTGCGTAACATCGTTG
CTGCTCCATAACATCAAACATCGACCCACGGCGTAACGCGCTTGCTGCTTGGATGCCCGAGGCATAGACT
GTACAAAAAAACAGTCATAACAAGCCATGAAAACCGCCACTGCGCCGTTACCACCGCTGCGTTCGGTCAA
GGTTCTGGACCAGTTGCGTGAGCGCATACGCTACTTGCATTACAGTTTACGAACCGAACAGGCTTATGTC
AACTGGGTTCGTGCCTTCATCCGTTTCCACGGTGTGCGTCACCCGGCAACCTTGGGCAGCAGCGAAGTCG
AGGCATTTCTGTCCTGGCTGGCGAACGAGCGCAAGGTTTCGGTCTCCACGCATCGTCAGGCATTGGCGGC
CTTGCTGTTCTTCTACGGCAAGGTGCTGTGCACGGATCTGCCCTTGCTTCAGGAGATCGGTAGACCTCGG
CCGTCGCGGCGCTTGCCGGTGGTGCTGACCCCGGATGAAGTGGTTCGCATCCTCGGTTTTCTGGAAGGCG
AGCATCGTTTGTTCGCCCAGGACTCTAGCTATAGTTCTAGTGGTTGGCTACGTACCCGTAGTGGCTATGG
CAGGGCTTGCCGCCCCGACGTTGGCTGCGAGCCCTGGGCCTTCACCCGAACTTGGGGGTTGGGGTGGGGA
AAAGGAAGAAACGCGGGCGTATTGGTCCCAATGGGGTCTCGGTGGGGTATCGACAGAGTGCCAGCCCTGG
GACCGAACCCCGCGTTTATGAACAAACGACCCAACACCCGTGCGTTTTATTCTGTCTTTTTATTGCCGTC
ATAGCGCGGGTTCCTTCCGGTATTGTCTCCTTCCGTGTTTCAGTTAGCCTCCCCCATCTCCCGGTACCTT
AGGAGGACTTGATATCGAACTTGATGTCGAAGCGGCCCTGGAAACGGTCCTTGTCAGAGTAGATGATGTT
CTGGCCGTAAGCACGGCACTCGACACGCACTTCCACGTCGTAGGTCAGGTTGGTGAACTGCACAGCCACC
AGAGGTTGCAGGTAACGGGGCTGCAGCAGCTTTCCGTAGTAGGGGTAGTACTGCAGGCCGAAACCAGGGT
AACCGCCCATGCCGTAGTACTCGACGGTGCCGATCTTGTCAGCGTCCTCTTCACGCTTGGCCACGCAGTG
CACGGGGATCAAGTTGGGGTTGTACTTAGCCATCACTTCTGGAGGCAGGGACTCGTTGATGGGAGCCTCG
GGCTTGAAACCGATGATACGGTTCAGCTTGACCAGGATGCAAGGCTTGCCGTCCTTGTAACCGTAGGTGG
GGTCGTTGATACCGGAGCAGTTCTCGAGCCACTCGCGCTTGAACTTGCAGACTTTCTTCTGGCCCTGAGC
GTCGTTGTAGGGACCACGACCTTTGTACTCGGTAGGGGTGTCGCCGCAGTCCTCGAACACGATGTTCTCG
ATCTGCTGCTCGTCGGAGTAGTCGCGCAGGAAGTTGTCCAGGTTACGCACGTAGGGCTCGTAGGAACGAG
GGTCAGAAGCGGTGAAAGCGATCTCGGTCTTTTGCACCTGAGGCACTTGGGTCAGTCCAGGAGGAGCCAC
ACGGTCTTGGTACTTGGGCTCGAACTCGGACACGGTCAGCAGCATCACTTGGATGGTGCCGATGAAGATA
CCAGCCAGGCAACCGTAGAAGATCACGTAGAACAGCAGGATCTTGAACCAGGAACCACCGGTACGACCCA
GCAGCTCTTTCTTCTCGGAGTTCCAGATGAACTTCTTCCAGTTGCCGTCGCCGTCTTTAGCCTTGCCACG
AGCCATGATCAAGTCTTCGTCGAGTGATTGTAAATAAAATGTAATTTACAGTATAGTATTTTAATTAATA
TACAAATGATTTGATAATAATTCTTATTTAACTATAATATATTGTGTTGGGTTGAATTAAAGGTCCGTAT
ACTCCGGAATATTAATAGATCATGGAGATAATTAAAATGATAACCATCTCGCAAATAAATAAGTATTTTA
CTGTTTTCGTAACAGTTTTGTAATAAAAAAACCTATAAATATTCCGGATTATTCATACCGTCCCACCATC
GGGCGCGGATCCATGGGCAAAGGTGCTGGTCGTGATAAGTACGAGCCCACCGCTACCTCTGAGCACGGTG
GAAAGAAGAAAGGCAAGAAAGAACGCGACATGGACGAGCTGAAGAAAGAGGTGGTCATGGACGACCACAA
GCTGTCCCTGGACGAACTGCACCGTAAATACGGCACCGACCTGAACCGTGGACTGACCTCTGCTCGTGCT
GCTGAGATCTTGGCTCGTGACGGTCCCAACGCTCTGACCCCTCCTCCTACTACTCCCGAATGGATCAAGT
TCTGCCGTCAGCTGTTCGGTGGTTTCTCCCTGCTGCTGTGGATCGGTGCTATCCTGTGCTTCCTGGCTTA
CGCTATCCAGACTCTGGTCAACGGCGAGGGCAACAACGACAACCTGTACCTGGGTATCGTGCTGGCTGCT
GTCGTGATCGTGACCGGTTGCTTCTCTTACTACCAAGAGGCTAAGTCCTCCAAGATCATGGAATCCTTCA
AGAACCTGGTGCCTCAGCAGGCTCTGGTCGTGCGTAACGGCGAGAAGATGTCCATCAACGCTGAGGGTGT
CGTCGTGGGCGACCTGGTTGAAGTGAAAGGTGGCGACAGAATCCCCGCTGACCTGCGTATCATTTCCGCT
CACGGTTGCAAGGTGGACAACTCCTCTCTGACCGGCGAATCCGAGCCTCAGACTCGTTCTCCTGACTTCT
CCCACGAGAACCCTCTGGAAACCCGTAACATTGCTTTCTTCTCCACCAACTGCGTCGAGGGTACTGCTCA
CGGTATCGTGATCTCCACCGGCGACCGTACTGTGATGGGTCGTATCGCTTCCCTGGCTTCCGGACTGGAA
GGTGGCAAGACCCCTATCGCTATGGAAATCGAGCACTTCATCCACATCATTACCGGTGTCGCTGTGTTCC
TGGGCGTGTCCTTCTTCATCCTGTCTCTGATCCTCGAGTACACCTGGCTCGAGGCTGTGATCTTCCTGAT
CGGTATCATCGTGGCTAACGTGCCCGAGGGACTGCTGGCTACTGTGACTGTGTGCCTGACTCTGACCGCT
AAGCGTATGGCTCGCAAGAACTGCCTGGTCAAGAACTTGGAGGCTGTGGAAACCCTGGGTTCCACCTCCA
CCATCTGCTCCGACAAGACCGGTACTCTGACCCAGAACCGTATGACCGTGGCTCACATGTGGTTCGACAA
CCAGATCCACGAGGCTGACACCACCGAGAACCAGTCCGGTGCTTCCTTCGACAAGTCCTCCGCTACCTGG
ACCGCTCTGTCACGTATCGCTGGACTGTGCAACAGGGCTGTTTTCCAGGCTGGCCAAGAGAACGTGCCCA
TCCTGAAAAGAGCTGTGGCTGGCGACGCTTCCGAGTCCGCTTTGCTGAAGTGCATCGAGCTGTGCTGCGG
TTCCGTGAAGCAGATGCGTGAACGTTACCCCAAGGTGGTCGAGATCCCCTTCAACTCTACCAACAAGTAC
CAGCTGTCCATCCACAAGAACGCTAACCCCTCCGAGTCTCGTTACCTGCTGGTCATGAAGGGTGCTCCCG
AGCGTATCCTGGACCGTTGCTCTACCATCCTGATCCACGGCAAAGAGCAGCCTCTGGACGAGGAAATGAA
GGACGCTTTCCAGAACGCTTACCTGGAACTCGGTGGCCTGGGAGAACGTGTGCTGGGATTCTGCTACCTG
GCTCTGCCCGACGATCAGTTCCCTGAGGGATTCCAGTTCGACACCGACGACCTCAACTTCCCCGTGGACA
AGCTGTGCTTCGTGGGCCTGATGTCCATGATCGACCCTCCAAGAGCTGCTGTGCCAGACGCTGTTGGAAA
GTGCCGTTCCGCTGGTATCAAAGTGATCATGGTCACCGGCGATCACCCCATCACCGCTAAGGCTATCGCT
AAAGGCGTGGGTATCATCTCCGAGGGAAACGAGACTGTCGAGGATATCGCTGCTCGTCTGAACATCCCCG
TGTCTCAAGTGAACCCTCGTGACGCTAAGGCCTGCGTGGTGCACGGTTCTGACCTGAAGGACATGACCTC
CGAGCAGCTGGACGACATCCTGCTGCACCACACCGAGATCGTGTTCGCTCGTACATCCCCTCAGCAAAAG
CTGATCATCGTCGAGGGCTGCCAGCGTCAGGGTGCTATCGTTGCTGTTACTGGCGACGGTGTCAACGACT
CCCCTGCTCTGAAAAAGGCTGACATCGGAGTGGCTATGGGAATCGCTGGTTCCGACGTGTCCAAGCAGGC
TGCTGACATGATCCTGCTCGACGACAACTTCGCTTCCATCGTGACTGGTGTCGAGGAAGGTCGTCTGATC
TTCGACAACTTGAAGAAGTCGATCGCTTACACCCTGACCAGCAACATCCCTGAGATCACCCCTTTCTTGA
TCTTCATCATTGCGAACATCCCTCTGCCTCTGGGCACCGTGACCATCCTGTGCATCGACCTGGGTACTGA
CATGGTGCCCGCTATCTCCCTCGCTTACGAGCAGGCTGAGTCCGACATCATGAAGCGCCAGCCTCGTAAC
CCCAAGACCGACAAGCTGGTTAACGAGAGGCTGATCTCCATGGCTTACGGCCAGATCGGCATGATCCAGG
CTCTCGGTGGCTTCTTCACCTACTTCGTCATCATGGCTGAGAACGGTTTCTGGCCCTCTGGCCTGTTGGG
ACTGAGAGTGCAATGGGACGACCGTTGGATCAACGACGTCGAGGACTCCTACGGACAGCAGTGGACTTAC
GAACAGCGCAAGATCGTCGAGTTCACTTGCCACACCGCTTTCTTCGTGTCCATCGTGGTGGTGCAGTGGG
CTGACCTGATCATCTGCAAGACCCGTCGTAACTCCGTGTTCCAGCAGGGCATGAAGAACAAGATCCTCAT
CTTCGGCCTGTTCGAGGAAACCGCTCTGGCTGCTTTCCTGTCTTACTGCCCCGGCATGGATGTGGCTCTG
CGTATGTACCCTCTGAAGCTGACCTGGTGGTTCTGCGCTTTCCCCTACTCTCTGTTGATCTTCGTGTACG
ATGAAGTCCGCAAGCTCATCATCCGTCGCAACCCTGGTGGCTGGGTCGAGAAAGAGACTTACTACTAAAA
GCTTGTCGAGAAGTACTAGAGGATCATAATCAGCCATACCACATTTGTAGAGGTTTTACTTGCTTTAAAA
AACCTCCCACACCTCCCCCTGAACCTGAAACATAAAATGAATGCAATTGTTGTTGTTAACTTGTTTATTG
CAGCTTATAATGGTTACAAATAAAGCAATAGCATCACAAATTTCACAAATAAAGCATTTTTTTCACTGCA
TTCTAGTTGTGGTTTGTCCAAACTCATCAATGTATCTTATCATGTCTGGATCTGATCACTGCTTGAGCCT
AGGAGATCCGAACCAGATAAGTGAAATCTAGTTCCAAACTATTTTGTCATTTTTAATTTTCGTATTAGCT
TACGACGCTACACCCAGTTCCCATCTATTTTGTCACTCTTCCCTAAATAATCCTTAAAAACTCCATTTCC
ACCCCTCCCAGTTCCCAACTATTTTGTCCGCCCACAGCGGGGCATTTTTCTTCCTGTTATGTTTTTAATC
AAACATCCTGCCAACTCCATGTGACAAACCGTCATCTTCGGCTACTTT
